Addgene plasmid #140018: pAS_4xBstTyrT(CUA)_EcoTyrRS-FLAG
Purpose: Plasmid with 4xBstTyrT(CUA) cassette and E. coli TyrRS for amber suppression; for transient or stable piggyBac-mediated integration
Depositing lab: Simon Elsaesser. Depositing organization: Karolinska Institutet. Publication: Dual stop codon suppression in mammalian cells with genomically integrated genetic code expansion machinery. Meineke B, Heimgartner J, Caridha R, Block MF, Kimler KJ, Pires MF, Landreh M, Elsasser SJ. Cell Rep Methods. 2023 Nov 20;3(11):100626. doi: 10.1016/j.crmeth.2023.100626. Epub 2023 Nov 6. PubMed 37935196.
Backbone
  Vector backbone: pAS
  Vector type: Mammalian Expression
  Selectable markers: Neomycin (select with G418)
Growth in bacteria
  Bacterial resistance: Ampicillin, 100 μg/mL
  Growth temperature: 37°C
  Growth strain: NEB Stable
  Copy number: High Copy
Gene/Insert
  Gene/Insert name: EcoTyrRS (alt name: 4xh7SK EcoTyrT(CUA))
  Species: Escherichia coli
  Insert size (bp): 1299
  Mutation: Y37L, D182S, F183M, L186A
  Promoter: EF1
  Tag / fusion protein: FLAG (C terminal on insert)
  Cloning method: Ligation Independent Cloning
Terms and licenses: Academic/Nonprofit Terms; Industry Terms: Not Available to Industry
How to cite: pAS_4xBstTyrT(CUA)_EcoTyrRS-FLAG was a gift from Simon Elsaesser (Addgene plasmid # 140018 ; http://n2t.net/addgene:140018 ; RRID:Addgene_140018)
