[The description below was written by a language model from this plasmid's Addgene catalogue record, the feature table of its GenBank file and pLannotate feature annotations shown in this document.]
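Description:
pAS_4xBstTyrT(CUA)_EcoTyrRS-FLAG is a mammalian expression plasmid of about 9.6 kb, built on the pAS backbone. It delivers an orthogonal aminoacyl-tRNA synthetase/tRNA pair for amber (UAG) stop codon suppression and can be used by transient transfection or by stable piggyBac-mediated genomic integration. In bacteria it is maintained as a high-copy plasmid through a ColE1/pUC-type origin and selected with ampicillin (β-lactamase). An f1 origin and remnants of a lacZα/lac promoter cloning region are also present in the backbone.

The payload lies between the piggyBac 3′ and 5′ terminal repeats, so transposase can move the whole cassette into the genome. Core insulator elements sit just inside each repeat, presumably to buffer the integrated cassette from its chromosomal surroundings. One arm carries four tandem copies of a Tyr suppressor tRNA with a CUA anticodon, each driven by its own human 7SK Pol III promoter. The plasmid name and feature labels call this tRNA "Bst", whereas the catalogue alternative name lists it as EcoTyrT, a discrepancy the record does not resolve. In the opposite orientation, an EF1 promoter (EF-1α core plus an HTLV-derived leader segment) drives E. coli tyrosyl-tRNA synthetase with a C-terminal FLAG tag. The synthetase carries the Y37L, D182S, F183M and L186A substitutions. The deposited map labels this variant AzF-RS1, which suggests an altered amino-acid specificity, probably for an azido-phenylalanine-type noncanonical substrate. An EMCV IRES links the synthetase to a neomycin phosphotransferase gene on the same transcript, so G418 selection enriches for cells expressing the synthetase. The transcript ends with a WPRE fragment and an SV40 polyadenylation signal.

The construct is intended for genetic code expansion in mammalian cells, including generation of stable lines carrying integrated suppression machinery.
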