LOCUS       pAS_4xBstTyrT(CUA)_EcoT 9576 bp ds-DNA circular 05-FEB-2020
DEFINITION  .
FEATURES             Location/Qualifiers
     misc_feature    complement(4640..4655)
                     /label="IRES_down"
     promoter        2764..3309
                     /label="EF1"
     misc_feature    4598..4621
                     /label="flag"
     misc_feature    4640..4649
                     /label="15mer BsrGI 3'"
     primer_bind     812..831
                     /label="BII(R)"
     misc_feature    complement(4640..4649)
                     /label="Seq_BsrGI_down"
     misc_feature    complement(918..919)
                     /label="3'TR"
     misc_feature    6141..6144
                     /label="SV40 pA"
     misc_feature    4640..4649
                     /label="BamHI(IRES)_15R"
     misc_feature    complement(1725..1806)
                     /label="BSt tRNA Tyr CUA"
     CDS             5230..6024
                     /label="aph(3')-II (or nptII)"
     CDS             complement(8719..9576)
                     /label="Amp"
     misc_feature    7030..7064
                     /label="5'TR"
     primer_bind     complement(7583..7602)
                     /label="pLac(F)"
     enhancer        1112..1327
                     /label="core insul"
     misc_feature    6150..6276
                     /label="SV40 pA"
     misc_feature    complement(2497..2739)
                     /label="h7SK promoter"
     misc_feature    complement(1462..1704)
                     /label="h7SK promoter"
     misc_feature    3326..4624
                     /label="AzF-RS1"
     misc_feature    complement(2070..2151)
                     /label="BSt tRNA Tyr CUA"
     misc_feature    complement(921..936)
                     /label="3'TR"
     misc_feature    complement(1380..1461)
                     /label="BSt tRNA Tyr CUA"
     misc_feature    complement(2152..2394)
                     /label="h7SK promoter"
     misc_feature    complement(887..917)
                     /label="3'TR"
     misc_feature    887..917
                     /label="31bp spacer"
     misc_feature    4642..5229
                     /label="IRES"
     misc_feature    complement(1807..2049)
                     /label="h7SK promoter"
     enhancer        complement(6525..6755)
                     /label="core insul"
     misc_feature    complement(2415..2496)
                     /label="BSt tRNA Tyr CUA"
     misc_feature    complement(874..886)
                     /label="3'TR"
ORIGIN
        1 ACTCTTCCTT TTTCAATATT ATTGAAGCAT TTATCAGGGT TATTGTCTCA TGAGCGGATA
       61 CATATTTGAA TGTATTTAGA AAAATAAACA AATAGGGGTT CCGCGCACAT TTCCCCGAAA
      121 AGTGCCACCT AAATTGTAAG CGTTAATATT TTGTTAAAAT TCGCGTTAAA TTTTTGTTAA
      181 ATCAGCTCAT TTTTTAACCA ATAGGCCGAA ATCGGCAAAA TCCCTTATAA ATCAAAAGAA
      241 TAGACCGAGA TAGGGTNNNN NNNNNNNNNN NNNNNNNNNN NNNNNNNNNN NNNAAAGAAC
      301 GTGGACTCCA ACGTCAAAGG NNNNNNNNNN NNNNNNNNNN NNNNNNNNNN NNNNNNNNNN
      361 NNNNNNNNNT NNNNNNNNNN NNNNNNNNNN NNNNNNNNNN NNNNNNNNNN NNNNNNNNNN
      421 NNNNNNNNNN NNNNNNNNNN NNNNNNNNNN NNNNNNNNNN NGNNNNNNNN NNNNNNNNNN
      481 NNNNNNNNNN NNNNNNNNNN NNNNNNNNNN NNNNNNNNNN NNNNNNNNNN NNNNNNNNNN
      541 NNNNNNNNNN NNNNNNNNNN NNNNNNNNNN NNNNNNNNNN NNNNNNCCCA TTCGCCATTC
      601 AGGCTGCGCA ACTGTTGGGA AGGGCGATCG GTGCGGGCCT CTTCGCTATT ACGCCAGCTG
      661 GCGAAAGGGG GATGTGCTGC AAGGCGATTA AGTTGGGTAA CGCCAGGGTT TTCCCAGTCA
      721 CGACGTTGTA AAACGACGGC CAGTGAGCGC GCCTCGTTCA TTCACGTTTT TGAACCCGTG
      781 GAGGACGGGC AGACTCGCGG TGCAAATGTG TTTTACAGCG TGATGGAGCA GATGAAGATG
      841 CTCGACACGC TGCAGAACAC GCAGCTAGAT TAACCCTAGA AAGATAATCA TATTGTGACG
      901 TACGTTAAAG ATAATCATGT GTAAAATTGA CGCATGTGTT TTATCGGTCT GTATATCGAG
      961 GTTTATTTAT TAATTTGAAT AGATATTAAG TTTTATTATA TTTACACTTA CATACTAATA
     1021 ATAAATTCAA CAAACAATTT ATTTATGTTT ATTTATTTAT TAAAAAAAAC AAAAACTCAA
     1081 AATTTCTTCT ATAAAGTAAC AAAACTTTTA TGAGGGACAG CCCCCCCCCA AAGCCCCCAG
     1141 GGATGTAATT ACGTCCCTCC CCCGCTAGGG GGCAGCAGCG AGCCGCCCGG GGCTCCGCTC
     1201 CGGTCCGGCG CTCCCCCCGC ATCCCCGAGC CGGCAGCGTG CGGGGACAGC CCGGGCACGG
     1261 GGAAGGTGGC ACGGGATCGC TTTCCTCTGA ACGCTTCTCG CTGCTCTTTG AGCCTGCAGA
     1321 CACCTGGGGG GATACGGGGA AAAGGCCTCC ACgGCCaact agTAAAAACC GCACTTGTCT
     1381 GGAGGGGGAC GGATTCGAAC CGCCGAACCC AAAGGGAGCG GATTTAGAGT CCGCCGCGTT
     1441 TAGCCACTTC GCTACCCCTC CGAGGTACCC AGGCGGCGCA CAAGCTATAT AAACCTGAAG
     1501 GAAATCTCAA CTTTACACTT AGGTCAAGTT ACTTATCGTA CTAGAGCTTC AGCAGGAAAT
     1561 TTAACTAAAA TCTAATTTAA CCAGCATAGC AAATATCATT TATTCCCAAA ATGCTAAAGT
     1621 TTGAGATAAA CGGACTTGAT TTCCGGCTGT TTTGACACTA TCCAGAATGC CTTGCAGATG
     1681 GGTGGGGCAT GCTAAATACT GCAGgcaaAA AAACCGCACT TGTCTGGAGG GGGACGGATT
     1741 CGAACCGCCG AACCCAAAGG GAGCGGATTT AGAGTCCGCC GCGTTTAGCC ACTTCGCTAC
     1801 CCCTCCGAGG TACCCAGGCG GCGCACAAGC TATATAAACC TGAAGGAAAT CTCAACTTTA
     1861 CACTTAGGTC AAGTTACTTA TCGTACTAGA GCTTCAGCAG GAAATTTAAC TAAAATCTAA
     1921 TTTAACCAGC ATAGCAAATA TCATTTATTC CCAAAATGCT AAAGTTTGAG ATAAACGGAC
     1981 TTGATTTCCG GCTGTTTTGA CACTATCCAG AATGCCTTGC AGATGGGTGG GGCATGCTAA
     2041 ATACTGCAGc aagAAAAACC GCACTTGTCT GGAGGGGGAC GGATTCGAAC CGCCGAACCC
     2101 AAAGGGAGCG GATTTAGAGT CCGCCGCGTT TAGCCACTTC GCTACCCCTC CGAGGTACCC
     2161 AGGCGGCGCA CAAGCTATAT AAACCTGAAG GAAATCTCAA CTTTACACTT AGGTCAAGTT
     2221 ACTTATCGTA CTAGAGCTTC AGCAGGAAAT TTAACTAAAA TCTAATTTAA CCAGCATAGC
     2281 AAATATCATT TATTCCCAAA ATGCTAAAGT TTGAGATAAA CGGACTTGAT TTCCGGCTGT
     2341 TTTGACACTA TCCAGAATGC CTTGCAGATG GGTGGGGCAT GCTAAATACT GCAGcgatAA
     2401 AAACCGCACT TGTCTGGAGG GGGACGGATT CGAACCGCCG AACCCAAAGG GAGCGGATTT
     2461 AGAGTCCGCC GCGTTTAGCC ACTTCGCTAC CCCTCCGAGG TACCCAGGCG GCGCACAAGC
     2521 TATATAAACC TGAAGGAAAT CTCAACTTTA CACTTAGGTC AAGTTACTTA TCGTACTAGA
     2581 GCTTCAGCAG GAAATTTAAC TAAAATCTAA TTTAACCAGC ATAGCAAATA TCATTTATTC
     2641 CCAAAATGCT AAAGTTTGAG ATAAACGGAC TTGATTTCCG GCTGTTTTGA CACTATCCAG
     2701 AATGCCTTGC AGATGGGTGG GGCATGCTAA ATACTGCAGC TCCAAGGCCA ctagtgctct
     2761 agaaaggatc tgcgatcgct ccggtgcccg tcagtgggca gagcgcacat cgcccacagt
     2821 ccccgagaag ttggggggag gggtcggcaa ttgaacgggt gcctagagaa ggtggcgcgg
     2881 ggtaaactgg gaaagtgatg tcgtgtactg gctccgcctt tttcccgagg gtgggggaga
     2941 accgtatata agtgcagtag tcgccgtgaa cgttcttttt cgcaacgggt ttgccgccag
     3001 aacacagctg aagcttcgag gggctcgcat ctctccttca cgcgcccgcc gccctacctg
     3061 aggccgccat ccacgccggt tgagtcgcgt tctgccgcct cccgcctgtg gtgcctcctg
     3121 aactgcgtcc gccgtctagg taagtttaaa gctcaggtcg agaccgggcc tttgtccggc
     3181 gctcccttgg agcctaccta gactcagccg gctctccacg ctttgcctga ccctgcttgc
     3241 tcaactctac gtctttgttt cgttttctgt tctgcgccgt tacagatcca agctgtgacc
     3301 ggcgcctact ctagagctag cCACCATGGC AAGCAGTAAC TTGATTAAAC AATTGCAAGA
     3361 GCGGGGGCTG GTAGCCCAGG TGACGGACGA GGAAGCGTTA GCAGAGCGAC TGGCGCAAGG
     3421 CCCGATCGCG CTCCTGTGCG GCTTCGATCC TACCGCTGAC AGCTTGCATT TGGGGCATCT
     3481 TGTTCCATTG TTATGCCTGA AACGCTTCCA GCAGGCGGGC CACAAGCCGG TTGCGCTGGT
     3541 AGGCGGCGCG ACGGGTCTGA TTGGCGACCC GAGCTTCAAA GCTGCCGAGC GTAAGCTGAA
     3601 CACCGAAGAA ACTGTTCAGG AGTGGGTGGA CAAAATCCGT AAGCAGGTTG CCCCGTTCCT
     3661 CGATTTCGAC TGTGGAGAAA ACTCTGCTAT CGCGGCGAAC AACTATGACT GGTTCGGCAA
     3721 TATGAATGTG CTGACCTTCC TGCGCGATAT TGGCAAACAC TTCTCCGTTA ACCAGATGAT
     3781 CAACAAAGAA GCGGTTAAGC AGCGTCTCAA CCGTGAAGAT CAGGGGATTT CGTTCACTGA
     3841 GTTTTCCTAC AACCTGTTGC AGGGTTATAG CATGGCCTGT GCGAACAAAC AGTACGGTGT
     3901 GGTGCTGCAA ATTGGTGGTT CTGACCAGTG GGGTAACATC ACTTCTGGTA TCGACCTGAC
     3961 CCGTCGTCTG CATCAGAATC AGGTGTTTGG CCTGACCGTT CCGCTGATCA CTAAAGCAGA
     4021 TGGCACCAAA TTTGGTAAAA CTGAAGGCGG CGCAGTCTGG TTGGAcCCGA AGAAAACCAG
     4081 CCCGTACAAA TTCTACCAGT TCTGGATCAA CACTGCGGAT GCCGACGTTT ACCGCTTCCT
     4141 GAAGTTCTTC ACCTTTATGA GCATTGAAGA GATCAACGCC CTGGAAGAAG AAGATAAAAA
     4201 CAGCGGTAAA GCACCGCGCG CCCAGTATGT ACTGGCGGAG CAGGTGACTC GTCTGGTTCA
     4261 CGGTGAAGAA GGTTTACAGG CGGCAAAACG TATTACCGAA TGCCTGTTCA GCGGTTCTTT
     4321 GAGTGCGCTG AGTGAAGCGG ACTTCGAACA GCTGGCGCAG GACGGCGTAC CGATGGTTGA
     4381 GATGGAAAAG GGCGCAGACC TGATGCAGGC ACTGGTCGAT TCTGAACTGC AACCTTCCCG
     4441 TGGTCAGGCA CGTAAAACTA TCGCCTCCAA TGCCATCACC ATTAACGGTG AAAAACAGTC
     4501 CGATCCTGAA TACTTCTTTA AAGAAGAAGA TCGTCTGTTT GGTCGTTTTA CCTTACTGCG
     4561 TCGCGGTAAA AAGAATTACT GTCTGATTTG CTGGAAAGAC TACAAAGACG ATGACGACAA
     4621 GTgATGAATC GATGGATCCG CGGCCGCGCC CCTCTCCCTC CCCCCCCCCT AACGTTACTG
     4681 GCCGAAGCCG CTTGGAATAA GGCCGGTGTG CGTTTGTCTA TATGTTATTT TCCACCATAT
     4741 TGCCGTCTTT TGGCAATGTG AGGGCCCGGA AACCTGGCCC TGTCTTCTTG ACGAGCATTC
     4801 CTAGGGGTCT TTCCCCTCTC GCCAAAGGAA TGCAAGGTCT GTTGAATGTC GTGAAGGAAG
     4861 CAGTTCCTCT GGAAGCTTCT TGAAGACAAA CAACGTCTGT AGCGACCCTT TGCAGGCAGC
     4921 GGAACCCCCC ACCTGGCGAC AGGTGCCTCT GCGGCCAAAA GCCACGTGTA TAAGATACAC
     4981 CTGCAAAGGC GGCACAACCC CAGTGCCACG TTGTGAGTTG GATAGTTGTG GAAAGAGTCA
     5041 AATGGCTCTC CTCAAGCGTA TTCAACAAGG GGCTGAAGGA TGCCCAGAAG GTACCCCATT
     5101 GTATGGGATC TGATCTGGGG CCTCGGTGCA CATGCTTTAC ATGTGTTTAG TCGAGGTTAA
     5161 AAAAACGTCT AGGCCCCCCG AACCACGGGG ACGTGGTTTT CCTTTGAAAA ACACGATAAT
     5221 ACCTCCGGAA TGATTGAACA AGATGGATTG CACGCAGGTT CTCCGGCCGC TTGGGTGGAG
     5281 AGGCTATTCG GCTATGACTG GGCACAACAG ACAATCGGCT GCTCTGATGC CGCCGTGTTC
     5341 CGGCTGTCAG CGCAGGGGCG CCCGGTTCTT TTTGTCAAGA CCGACCTGTC CGGTGCCCTG
     5401 AATGAACTGC AGGACGAGGC AGCGCGGCTA TCGTGGCTGG CCACGACGGG CGTTCCTTGC
     5461 GCAGCTGTGC TCGACGTTGT CACTGAAGCG GGAAGGGACT GGCTGCTATT GGGCGAAGTG
     5521 CCGGGGCAGG ATCTCCTGTC ATCTCACCTT GCTCCTGCCG AGAAAGTATC CATCATGGCT
     5581 GATGCAATGC GGCGGCTGCA TACGCTTGAT CCGGCTACCT GCCCATTCGA CCACCAAGCG
     5641 AAACATCGCA TCGAGCGAGC ACGTACTCGG ATGGAAGCCG GTCTTGTCGA TCAGGATGAT
     5701 CTGGACGAAG AGCATCAGGG GCTCGCGCCA GCCGAACTGT TCGCCAGGCT CAAGGCGCGC
     5761 ATGCCCGACG GCGAGGATCT CGTCGTGACC CATGGCGATG CCTGCTTGCC GAATATCATG
     5821 GTGGAAAATG GCCGCTTTTC TGGATTCATC GACTGTGGCC GGCTGGGTGT GGCGGACCGC
     5881 TATCAGGACA TAGCGTTGGC TACCCGTGAT ATTGCTGAAG AGCTTGGCGG CGAATGGGCT
     5941 GACCGCTTCC TCGTGCTTTA CGGTATCGCC GCTCCCGATT CGCAGCGCAT CGCCTTCTAT
     6001 CGCCTTCTTG ACGAGTTCTT CTGAGTCGAC aatcaacctc tggattacaa aatttgtgaa
     6061 agattgactg gtattcttaa ctatgttgct ccttttacgc tatgtggata cgctgcttta
     6121 atgcctttgt atcatgcGTT AACTaaactT GTTTATTGCA GCTTATAATG GTTACAAATA
     6181 AAGCAATAGC ATCACAAATT TCACAAATAA AGCATTTTTT TCACTGCATT CTAGTTGTGG
     6241 TTTGTCCAAA CTCATCAATG TATCTTATCA TGTCTGGAAT TGACTCAAAT GATGTCAATT
     6301 AGTCTATCAG AAGCTCATCT GGTCTCCCTT CCGGGGGACA AGACATCCCT GTTTAATATT
     6361 TAAACAGCAG TGTTCCCAAA CTGGGTTCTT ATATCCCTTG CTCTGGTCAA CCAGGTTGCA
     6421 GGGTTTCCTG TCCTCACAGG AACGAAGTCC CTAAAGAAAC AGTGGCAGCC AGGTTTAGCC
     6481 CCGGAATTGA CTGGATTCCT TTTTTAGGGC CCATTGGTAT GGCTTTTTCC CCGTATCCCC
     6541 CCAGGTGTCT GCAGGCTCAA AGAGCAGCGA GAAGCGTTCA GAGGAAAGCG ATCCCGTGCC
     6601 ACCTTCCCCG TGCCCGGGCT GTCCCCGCAC GCTGCCGGCT CGGGGATGCG GGGGGAGCGC
     6661 CGGACCGGAG CGGAGCCCCG GGCGGCTCGC TGCTGCCCCC TAGCGGGGGA GGGACGTAAT
     6721 TACATCCCTG GGGGCTTTGG GGGGGGGCTG TCCCTGATAT CTATAACAAG AAAATATATA
     6781 TATAATAAGT TATCACGTAA GTAGAACATG AAATAACAAT ATAATTATCG TATGAGTTAA
     6841 ATCTTAAAAG TCACGTAAAA GATAATCATG CGTCATTTTG ACTCACGCGG TCGTTATAGT
     6901 TCAAAATCAG TGACACTTAC CGCATTGACA AGCACGCCTC ACGGGAGCTC CAAGCGGCGA
     6961 CTGAGATGTC CTAAATGCAC AGCGACGGAT TCGCGCTATT TAGAAAGAGA GAGCAATATT
     7021 TCAAGAATGC ATGCGTCAAT TTTACGCAGA CTATCTTTCT AGGGTTAATC TAGCTGCATC
     7081 AGGATCATAT CGTCGGGTCT TTTTTCCGGC TCAGTCATCG CCCAAGCTGG CGCTATCTGG
     7141 GCATCGGGGA GGAAGAAGCC CGTGCCTTTT CCCGCGAGGT TGAAGCGGCA TGGAAAGAGT
     7201 TTGCCGAGGA TGACTGCTGC TGCATTGACG TTGAGCGAAA ACGCACGTTT ACCATGATGA
     7261 TTCGGGAAGG TGTGGCCATG CACGCCTTTA ACGGTGAACT GTTCGTTCAG GCCACCTGGG
     7321 ATACCAGTTC GTCGCGGCTT TTCCGGACAC AGTTCCGGAT GGTCAGCCCG AAGCGCATCA
     7381 GCAACCCGAA CAATACCGGC GACAGCCGGA ACTGCCGTGC CGGTGTGCAG ATTAATGACA
     7441 GCGGTGCGGC GCTGGGATAT TACGTCAGCG AGGACGGGTA TCCTGGCTGG ATGCCGCAGA
     7501 AATGGACATG GATACCCCGT GAGTTACCCG GCGGGCGCGC TTGGCGTAAT CATGGTCATA
     7561 GCTGTTTCCT GTGTGAAATT GTTATCCGCT CACAATTCCA CACAACATAC GAGCCGGAAG
     7621 CATAAAGTGT AAAGCCTGGG GTGCCTAATG AGTGAGCTAA CTCACATTAA TTGCGTTGCG
     7681 CTCACTGCCC GCTTTCCAGT CGGGAAACCT GTCGTGCCAG CTGCATTAAT GAATCGGCCA
     7741 ACGCGCGGGG AGAGGCGGTT TGCGTATTGG GCGCTCTTCC GCTTCCTCGC TCACTGACTC
     7801 GCTGCGCTCG GTCGTTCGGC TGCGGCGAGC GGTATCAGCT CACTCAAAGG CGGTAATACG
     7861 GTTATCCACA GAATCAGGGG ATAACGCAGG AAAGAACATG TGAGCAAAAG GCCAGCAAAA
     7921 GGCCAGGAAC CGTAAAAAGG CCGCGTTGCT GGCGTTTTTC CATAGGCTCC GCCCCCCTGA
     7981 CGAGCATCAC AAAAATCGAC GCTCAAGTCA GAGGTGGCGA AACCCGACAG GACTATAAAG
     8041 ATACCAGGCG TTTCCCCCTG GAAGCTCCCT CGTGCGCTCT CCTGTTCCGA CCCTGCCGCT
     8101 TACCGGATAC CTGTCCGCCT TTCTCCCTTC GGGAAGCGTG GCGCTTTCTC ATAGCTCACG
     8161 CTGTAGGTAT CTCAGTTCGG TGTAGGTCGT TCGCTCCAAG CTGGGCTGTG TGCACGAACC
     8221 CCCCGTTCAG CCCGACCGCT GCGCCTTATC CGGTAACTAT CGTCTTGAGT CCAACCCGGT
     8281 AAGACACGAC TTATCGCCAC TGGCAGCAGC CACTGGTAAC AGGATTAGCA GAGCGAGGTA
     8341 TGTAGGCGGT GCTACAGAGT TCTTGAAGTG GTGGCCTAAC TACGGCTACA CTAGAAGGAC
     8401 AGTATTTGGT ATCTGCGCTC TGCTGAAGCC AGTTACCTTC GGAAAAAGAG TTGGTAGCTC
     8461 TTGATCCGGC AAACAAACCA CCGCTGGTAG CGGTGGTTTT TTTGTTTGCA AGCAGCAGAT
     8521 TACGCGCAGA AAAAAAGGAT CTCAAGAAGA TCCTTTGATC TTTTCTACGG GGTCTGACGC
     8581 TCAGTGGAAC GAAAACTCAC GTTAAGGGAT TTTGGTCATG AGATTATCAA AAAGGATCTT
     8641 CACCTAGATC CTTTTAAATT AAAAATGAAG TTTTAAATCA ATCTAAAGTA TATATGAGTA
     8701 AACTTGGTCT GACAGTTACC AATGCTTAAT CAGTGAGGCA CCTATCTCAG CGATCTGTCT
     8761 ATTTCGTTCA TCCATAGTTG CCTGACTCCC CGTCGTGTAG ATAACTACGA TACGGGAGGG
     8821 CTTACCATCT GGCCCCAGTG CTGCAATGAT ACCGCGAGAC CCACGCTCAC CGGCTCCAGA
     8881 TTTATCAGCA ATAAACCAGC CAGCCGGAAG GGCCGAGCGC AGAAGTGGTC CTGCAACTTT
     8941 ATCCGCCTCC ATCCAGTCTA TTAATTGTTG CCGGGAAGCT AGAGTAAGTA GTTCGCCAGT
     9001 TAATAGTTTG CGCAACGTTG TTGCCATTGC TACAGGCATC GTGGTGTCAC GCTCGTCGTT
     9061 TGGTATGGCT TCATTCAGCT CCGGTTCCCA ACGATCAAGG CGAGTTACAT GATCCCCCAT
     9121 GTTGTGCAAA AAAGCGGTTA GCTCCTTCGG TCCTCCGATC GTTGTCAGAA GTAAGTTGGC
     9181 CGCAGTGTTA TCACTCATGG TTATGGCAGC ACTGCATAAT TCTCTTACTG TCATGCCATC
     9241 CGTAAGATGC TTTTCTGTGA CTGGTGAGTA CTCAACCAAG TCATTCTGAG AATAGTGTAT
     9301 GCGGCGACCG AGTTGCTCTT GCCCGGCGTC AATACGGGAT AATACCGCGC CACATAGCAG
     9361 AACTTTAAAA GTGCTCATCA TTGGAAAACG TTCTTCGGGG CGAAAACTCT CAAGGATCTT
     9421 ACCGCTGTTG AGATCCAGTT CGATGTAACC CACTCGTGCA CCCAACTGAT CTTCAGCATC
     9481 TTTTACTTTC ACCAGCGTTT CTGGGTGAGC AAAAACAGGA AGGCAAAATG CCGCAAAAAA
     9541 GGGAATAAGG GCGACACGGA AATGTTGAAT ACTCAT
//
