Features (pLannotate 1.2.2; 23 found; start..end, strand, type, name):
      1..105     -  promoter       AmpR promoter: bla
    158..586     -  rep_origin     f1 ori (sequence partly withheld): f1 bacteriophage origin of replication; arrow indicates direction of (+) strand synthesis
    591..746     -  CDS            lacZα (fragment): LacZα fragment of β-galactosidase; lacZ fragment
    748..867     +  CDS            B (fragment): PORTL_LAMBD - Experimental evidence at protein level: Swiss-Prot protein existence level 1. Forms the portal vertex of the capsid (PubMed:6228056, PubMed:6232391). This portal plays critical roles in head assembly, genome packaging, neck/tail attachment, and genome ejection (Probable). The portal protein multimerizes as a single ring-shaped homododecamer arranged around a central channel (PubMed:6232391). Binds to the terminase subunits to form the packaging machine (PubMed:7799432). From Escherichia phage lambda (Bacteriophage lambda).
   1379..1460    -  ncRNA          tRNA: Accession: RF00005 - tRNA
   1721..1802    -  ncRNA          tRNA: Accession: RF00005 - tRNA
   2066..2147    -  ncRNA          tRNA: Accession: RF00005 - tRNA
   2411..2492    -  ncRNA          tRNA: Accession: RF00005 - tRNA
   2793..3004    +  promoter       EF-1α core promoter: core promoter for human elongation factor EF-1α
   3017..3285    +  LTR            5' LTR (truncated): truncated 5' long terminal repeat (LTR) from human T-cell leukemia virus (HTLV) type 1
   3323..4594    +  CDS            tyrS: SYY_ECOLI - Experimental evidence at protein level: Swiss-Prot protein existence level 1. Catalyzes the attachment of L-tyrosine to tRNA(Tyr) in a two- step reaction: tyrosine is first activated by ATP to form Tyr-AMP and then transferred to the acceptor end of tRNA(Tyr) (PubMed:4292198, PubMed:4579631). Can also mischarge tRNA(Tyr) with D-tyrosine, leading to the formation of D-tyrosyl-tRNA(Tyr), which can be hydrolyzed by the D-aminoacyl-tRNA deacylase (PubMed:4292198). In vitro, can also use the non-natural amino acid azatyrosine (PubMed:11006270). From Escherichia coli (strain K12).
   4646..5218    +  misc_feature   IRES: internal ribosome entry site (IRES) of the encephalomyocarditis virus (EMCV)
   5227..6021    +  CDS            NeoR/KanR: aminoglycoside phosphotransferase from Tn5; aph(3')-II (or nptII); confers resistance to neomycin, kanamycin, and G418 (Geneticin®)
   6028..6134    +  misc_feature   WPRE (fragment): woodchuck hepatitis virus posttranscriptional regulatory element
   6143..6264    +  polyA_signal   SV40 poly(A) signal: SV40 polyadenylation signal
   6282..6374    +  ncRNA          G-CSF SLDE: Accession: RF00183 - G-CSF factor stem-loop destabilising element (SLDE)
   7071..7538    +  CDS            B (fragment): PORTL_LAMBD - Experimental evidence at protein level: Swiss-Prot protein existence level 1. Forms the portal vertex of the capsid (PubMed:6228056, PubMed:6232391). This portal plays critical roles in head assembly, genome packaging, neck/tail attachment, and genome ejection (Probable). The portal protein multimerizes as a single ring-shaped homododecamer arranged around a central channel (PubMed:6232391). Binds to the terminase subunits to form the packaging machine (PubMed:7799432). From Escherichia phage lambda (Bacteriophage lambda).
   7576..7592    -  protein_bind   lac operator: The lac repressor binds to the lac operator to inhibit transcription in E. coli. This inhibition can be relieved by adding lactose or isopropyl-β-D-thiogalactopyranoside (IPTG). lac repressor encoded by lacI
   7600..7630    -  promoter       lac promoter: promoter for the E. coli lac operon
   7645..7666    -  protein_bind   CAP binding site: CAP binding activates transcription in the presence of cAMP. E. coli catabolite activator protein
   7679..7771    -  CDS            lacI (fragment): lac repressor; lacI; The lac repressor binds to the lac operator to inhibit transcription in E. coli. This inhibition can be relieved by adding lactose or isopropyl-β-D-thiogalactopyranoside (IPTG).
   7954..8542    -  rep_origin     ori: high-copy-number ColE1/pMB1/pBR322/pUC origin of replication
   8713..9573    -  CDS            AmpR: β-lactamase; bla; confers resistance to ampicillin, carbenicillin, and related antibiotics
>Addgene plasmid #140018 | pAS_4xBstTyrT(CUA)_EcoTyrRS-FLAG | addgene full sequence | sequence record 297127 | Addgene NGS Result
ACTCTTCCTTTTTCAATATTATTGAAGCATTTATCAGGGTTATTGTCTCATGAGCGGATACATATTTGAA
TGTATTTAGAAAAATAAACAAATAGGGGTTCCGCGCACATTTCCCCGAAAAGTGCCACCTAAATTGTAAG
CGTTAATATTTTGTTAAAATTCGCGTTAAATTTTTGTTAAATCAGCTCATTTTTTAACCAATAGGCCGAA
ATCGGCAAAATCCCTTATAAATCAAAAGAATAGACCGAGATAGGGT
[37 nt withheld, positions 257-293]
AAAGAACGTGGACTCCAACGTCAAAGG
[49 nt withheld, positions 321-369]
T
[91 nt withheld, positions 371-461]
G
[124 nt withheld, positions 463-586]
CCCATTCGCCATTCAGGCTGCGCAACTGTTGGGAAGGGCGATCGGTGCGGGCCTCTTCGCTATTACGCCA
GCTGGCGAAAGGGGGATGTGCTGCAAGGCGATTAAGTTGGGTAACGCCAGGGTTTTCCCAGTCACGACGT
TGTAAAACGACGGCCAGTGAGCGCGCCTCGTTCATTCACGTTTTTGAACCCGTGGAGGACGGGCAGACTC
GCGGTGCAAATGTGTTTTACAGCGTGATGGAGCAGATGAAGATGCTCGACACGCTGCAGAACACGCAGCT
AGATTAACCCTAGAAAGATAATCATATTGTGACGTACGTTAAAGATAATCATGTGTAAAATTGACGCATG
TGTTTTATCGGTCTGTATATCGAGGTTTATTTATTAATTTGAATAGATATTAAGTTTTATTATATTTACA
CTTACATACTAATAATAAATTCAACAAACAATTTATTTATGTTTATTTATTTATTAAAAAAAACAAAAAC
TCAAAATTTCTTCTATAAAGTAACAAAACTTTTATGAGGGACAGCCCCCCCCCAAAGCCCCCAGGGATGT
AATTACGTCCCTCCCCCGCTAGGGGGCAGCAGCGAGCCGCCCGGGGCTCCGCTCCGGTCCGGCGCTCCCC
CCGCATCCCCGAGCCGGCAGCGTGCGGGGACAGCCCGGGCACGGGGAAGGTGGCACGGGATCGCTTTCCT
CTGAACGCTTCTCGCTGCTCTTTGAGCCTGCAGACACCTGGGGGGATACGGGGAAAAGGCCTCCACGGCC
AACTAGTAAAAACCGCACTTGTCTGGAGGGGGACGGATTCGAACCGCCGAACCCAAAGGGAGCGGATTTA
GAGTCCGCCGCGTTTAGCCACTTCGCTACCCCTCCGAGGTACCCAGGCGGCGCACAAGCTATATAAACCT
GAAGGAAATCTCAACTTTACACTTAGGTCAAGTTACTTATCGTACTAGAGCTTCAGCAGGAAATTTAACT
AAAATCTAATTTAACCAGCATAGCAAATATCATTTATTCCCAAAATGCTAAAGTTTGAGATAAACGGACT
TGATTTCCGGCTGTTTTGACACTATCCAGAATGCCTTGCAGATGGGTGGGGCATGCTAAATACTGCAGGA
AAAACCGCACTTGTCYGGAGGGGGACGGATTCGAACCGCCGAACCCAAAGGGAGCGGATTTAGAGTCCGC
CGCGTTTAGCCACTTCGCTACCCCTCCGAGGTACCCAGGCGGCGCACAAGCTATATAAACCTGAAGGAAA
TCTCAACTTTACACTTAGGTCAAGTTACTTATCGTACTAGAGCTTCAGCAGGAAATTTAACTAAAATCTA
ATTTAACCAGCATAGCAAATATCATTTATTCCCAAAATGCTAAAGTTTGAGATAAACGGACTTGATTTCC
GGCTGTTTTGACACTATCCAGAATGCCTTGCAGATGGGTGGGGCATGCTAAATACTGCAGCATGAAAAAC
CGCACTTGTCTGGAGGGGGACGGATTCGAACCGCCGAACCCAAAGGGAGCGGATTTAGAGTCCGCCGCGT
TTAGCCACTTCGCTACCCCTCCGAGGTACCCAGGCGGCGCACAAGCTATATAAACCTGAAGGAAATCTCA
ACTTTACACTTAGGTCAAGTTACTTATCGTACTAGAGCTTCAGCAGGAAATTTAACTAAAATCTAATTTA
ACCAGCATAGCAAATATCATTTATTCCCAAAATGCTAAAGTTTGAGATAAACGGACTTGATTTCCGGCTG
TTTTGACACTATCCAGAATGCCTTGCAGATGGGTGGGGCATGCTAAATACTGCAGCGATAAAAACCGCAC
TTGTCTGGAGGGGGACGGATTCGAACCGCCGAACCCAAAGGGAGCGGATTTAGAGTCCGCCGCGTTTAGC
CACTTCGCTACCCCTCCGAGGTACCCAGGCGGCGCACAAGCTATATAAACCTGAAGGAAATCTCAACTTT
ACACTTAGGTCAAGTTACTTATCGTACTAGAGCTTCAGCAGGAAATTTAACTAAAATCTAATTTAACCAG
CATAGCAAATATCATTTATTCCCAAAATGCTAAAGTTTGAGATAAACGGACTTGATTTCCGGCTGTTTTG
ACACTATCCAGAATGCCTTGCAGATGGGTGGGGCATGCTAAATACTGCAGCTCCAAGGCCACTAGTGCTC
TAGAAAGGATCTGCGATCGCTCCGGTGCCCGTCAGTGGGCAGAGCGCACATCGCCCACAGTCCCCGAGAA
GTTGGGGGGAGGGGTCGGCAATTGAACGGGTGCCTAGAGAAGGTGGCGCGGGGTAAACTGGGAAAGTGAT
GTCGTGTACTGGCTCCGCCTTTTTCCCGAGGGTGGGGGAGAACCGTATATAAGTGCAGTAGTCGCCGTGA
ACGTTCTTTTTCGCAACGGGTTTGCCGCCAGAACACAGCTGAAGCTTCGAGGGGCTCGCATCTCTCCTTC
ACGCGCCCGCCGCCCTACCTGAGGCCGCCATCCACGCCGGTTGAGTCGCGTTCTGCCGCCTCCCGCCTGT
GGTGCCTCCTGAACTGCGTCCGCCGTCTAGGTAAGTTTAAAGCTCAGGTCGAGACCGGGCCTTTGTCCGG
CGCTCCCTTGGAGCCTACCTAGACTCAGCCGGCTCTCCACGCTTTGCCTGACCCTGCTTGCTCAACTCTA
CGTCTTTGTTTCGTTTTCTGTTCTGCGCCGTTACAGATCCAAGCTGTGACCGGCGCCTACTCTAGAGCTA
GCCACCATGGCAAGCAGTAACTTGATTAAACAATTGCAAGAGCGGGGGCTGGTAGCCCAGGTGACGGACG
AGGAAGCGTTAGCAGAGCGACTGGCGCAAGGCCCGATCGCGCTCCTGTGCGGCTTCGATCCTACCGCTGA
CAGCTTGCATTTGGGGCATCTTGTTCCATTGTTATGCCTGAAACGCTTCCAGCAGGCGGGCCACAAGCCG
GTTGCGCTGGTAGGCGGCGCGACGGGTCTGATTGGCGACCCGAGCTTCAAAGCTGCCGAGCGTAAGCTGA
ACACCGAAGAAACTGTTCAGGAGTGGGTGGACAAAATCCGTAAGCAGGTTGCCCCGTTCCTCGATTTCGA
CTGTGGAGAAAACTCTGCTATCGCGGCGAACAACTATGACTGGTTCGGCAATATGAATGTGCTGACCTTC
CTGCGCGATATTGGCAAACACTTCTCCGTTAACCAGATGATCAACAAAGAAGCGGTTAAGCAGCGTCTCA
ACCGTGAAGATCAGGGGATTTCGTTCACTGAGTTTTCCTACAACCTGTTGCAGGGTTATAGCATGGCCTG
TGCGAACAAACAGTACGGTGTGGTGCTGCAAATTGGTGGTTCTGACCAGTGGGGTAACATCACTTCTGGT
ATCGACCTGACCCGTCGTCTGCATCAGAATCAGGTGTTTGGCCTGACCGTTCCGCTGATCACTAAAGCAG
ATGGCACCAAATTTGGTAAAACTGAAGGCGGCGCAGTCTGGTTGGACCCGAAGAAAACCAGCCCGTACAA
ATTCTACCAGTTCTGGATCAACACTGCGGATGCCGACGTTTACCGCTTCCTGAAGTTCTTCACCTTTATG
AGCATTGAAGAGATCAACGCCCTGGAAGAAGAAGATAAAAACAGCGGTAAAGCACCGCGCGCCCAGTATG
TACTGGCGGAGCAGGTGACTCGTCTGGTTCACGGTGAAGAAGGTTTACAGGCGGCAAAACGTATTACCGA
ATGCCTGTTCAGCGGTTCTTTGAGTGCGCTGAGTGAAGCGGACTTCGAACAGCTGGCGCAGGACGGCGTA
CCGATGGTTGAGATGGAAAAGGGCGCAGACCTGATGCAGGCACTGGTCGATTCTGAACTGCAACCTTCCC
GTGGTCAGGCACGTAAAACTATCGCCTCCAATGCCATCACCATTAACGGTGAAAAACAGTCCGATCCTGA
ATACTTCTTTAAAGAAGAAGATCGTCTGTTTGGTCGTTTTACCTTACTGCGTCGCGGTAAAAAGAATTAC
TGTCTGATTTGCTGGAAAGACTACAAAGACGATGACGACAAGTGATGAATCGATGGATCCGCGGCCGCGC
CCCTCTCCCTCCCCCCCCCCTAACGTTACTGGCCGAAGCCGCTTGGAATAAGGCCGGTGTGCGTTTGTCT
ATATGTTATTTTCCACCATATTGCCGTCTTTTGGCAATGTGAGGGCCCGGAAACCTGGCCCTGTCTTCTT
GACGAGCATTCCTAGGGGTCTTTCCCCTCTCGCCAAAGGAATGCAAGGTCTGTTGAATGTCGTGAAGGAA
GCAGTTCCTCTGGAAGCTTCTTGAAGACAAACAACGTCTGTAGCGACCCTTTGCAGGCAGCGGAACCCCC
CACCTGGCGACAGGTGCCTCTGCGGCCAAAAGCCACGTGTATAAGATACACCTGCAAAGGCGGCACAACC
CCAGTGCCACGTTGTGAGTTGGATAGTTGTGGAAAGAGTCAAATGGCTCTCCTCAAGCGTATTCAACAAG
GGGCTGAAGGATGCCCAGAAGGTACCCCATTGTATGGGATCTGATCTGGGGCCTCGGTGCACATGCTTTA
CATGTGTTTAGTCGAGGTTAAAAAAACGTCTAGGCCCCCCGAACCACGGGGACGTGGTTTTCCTTTGAAA
AACACGATAATACCTCCGGAATGATTGAACAAGATGGATTGCACGCAGGTTCTCCGGCCGCTTGGGTGGA
GAGGCTATTCGGCTATGACTGGGCACAACAGACAATCGGCTGCTCTGATGCCGCCGTGTTCCGGCTGTCA
GCGCAGGGGCGCCCGGTTCTTTTTGTCAAGACCGACCTGTCCGGTGCCCTGAATGAACTGCAGGACGAGG
CAGCGCGGCTATCGTGGCTGGCCGCGACGGGCGTTCCTTGCGCAGCTGTGCTCGACGTTGTCACTGAAGC
GGGAAGGGACTGGCTGCTATTGGGCGAAGTGCCGGGGCAGGATCTCCTGTCATCTCACCTTGCTCCTGCC
GAGAAAGTATCCATCATGGCTGATGCAATGCGGCGGCTGCATACGCTTGATCCGGCTACCTGCCCATTCG
ACCACCAAGCGAAACATCGCATCGAGCGAGCACGTACTCGGATGGAAGCCGGTCTTGTCGATCAGGATGA
TCTGGACGAAGAGCATCAGGGGCTCGCGCCAGCCGAACTGTTCGCCAGGCTCAAGGCGCGCATGCCCGAC
GGCGAGGATCTCGTCGTGACCCATGGCGATGCCTGCTTGCCGAATATCATGGTGGAAAATGGCCGCTTTT
CTGGATTCATCGACTGTGGCCGGCTGGGTGTGGCGGACCGCTATCAGGACATAGCGTTGGCTACCCGTGA
TATTGCTGAAGAGCTTGGCGGCGAATGGGCTGACCGCTTCCTCGTGCTTTACGGTATCGCCGCTCCCGAT
TCGCAGCGCATCGCCTTCTATCGCCTTCTTGACGAGTTCTTCTGAGTCGACAATCAACCTCTGGATTACA
AAATTTGTGAAAGATTGACTGGTATTCTTAACTATGTTGCTCCTTTTACGCTATGTGGATACGCTGCTTT
AATGCCTTTGTATCATGCGTTAACTAAACTTGTTTATTGCAGCTTATAATGGTTACAAATAAAGCAATAG
CATCACAAATTTCACAAATAAAGCATTTTTTTCACTGCATTCTAGTTGTGGTTTGTCCAAACTCATCAAT
GTATCTTATCATGTCTGGAATTGACTCAAATGATGTCAATTAGTCTATCAGAAGCTCATCTGGTCTCCCT
TCCGGGGGACAAGACATCCCTGTTTAATATTTAAACAGCAGTGTTCCCAAACTGGGTTCTTATATCCCTT
GCTCTGGTCAACCAGGTTGCAGGGTTTCCTGTCCTCACAGGAACGAAGTCCCTAAAGAAACAGTGGCAGC
CAGGTTTAGCCCCGGAATTGACTGGATTCCTTTTTTAGGGCCCATTGGTATGGCTTTTTCCCCGTATCCC
CCCAGGTGTCTGCAGGCTCAAAGAGCAGCGAGAAGCGTTCAGAGGAAAGCGATCCCGTGCCACCTTCCCC
GTGCCCGGGCTGTCCCCGCACGCTGCCGGCTCGGGGATGCGGGGGGAGCGCCGGACCGGAGCGGAGCCCC
GGGCGGCTCGCTGCTGCCCCCTAGCGGGGGAGGGACGTAATTACATCCCTGGGGGCTTTGGGGGGGGGCT
GTCCCTGATATCTATAACAAGAAAATATATATATAATAAGTTATCACGTAAGTAGAACATGAAATAACAA
TATAATTATCGTATGAGTTAAATCTTAAAAGTCACGTAAAAGATAATCATGCGTCATTTTGACTCACGCG
GTCGTTATAGTTCAAAATCAGTGACACTTACCGCATTGACAAGCACGCCTCACGGGAGCTCCAAGCGGCG
ACTGAGATGTCCTAAATGCACAGCGACGGATTCGCGCTATTTAGAAAGAGAGAGCAATATTTCAAGAATG
CATGCGTCAATTTTACGCAGACTATCTTTCTAGGGTTAATCTAGCTGCATCAGGATCATATCGTCGGGTC
TTTTTTCCGGCTCAGTCATCGCCCAAGCTGGCGCTATCTGGGCATCGGGGAGGAAGAAGCCCGTGCCTTT
TCCCGCGAGGTTGAAGCGGCATGGAAAGAGTTTGCCGAGGATGACTGCTGCTGCATTGACGTTGAGCGAA
AACGCACGTTTACCATGATGATTCGGGAAGGTGTGGCCATGCACGCCTTTAACGGTGAACTGTTCGTTCA
GGCCACCTGGGATACCAGTTCGTCGCGGCTTTTCCGGACACAGTTCCGGATGGTCAGCCCGAAGCGCATC
AGCAACCCGAACAATACCGGCGACAGCCGGAACTGCCGTGCCGGTGTGCAGATTAATGACAGCGGTGCGG
CGCTGGGATATTACGTCAGCGAGGACGGGTATCCTGGCTGGATGCCGCAGAAATGGACATGGATACCCCG
TGAGTTACCCGGCGGGCGCGCTTGGCGTAATCATGGTCATAGCTGTTTCCTGTGTGAAATTGTTATCCGC
TCACAATTCCACACAACATACGAGCCGGAAGCATAAAGTGTAAAGCCTGGGGTGCCTAATGAGTGAGCTA
ACTCACATTAATTGCGTTGCGCTCACTGCCCGCTTTCCAGTCGGGAAACCTGTCGTGCCAGCTGCATTAA
TGAATCGGCCAACGCGCGGGGAGAGGCGGTTTGCGTATTGGGCGCTCTTCCGCTTCCTCGCTCACTGACT
CGCTGCGCTCGGTCGTTCGGCTGCGGCGAGCGGTATCAGCTCACTCAAAGGCGGTAATACGGTTATCCAC
AGAATCAGGGGATAACGCAGGAAAGAACATGTGAGCAAAAGGCCAGCAAAAGGCCAGGAACCGTAAAAAG
GCCGCGTTGCTGGCGTTTTTCCATAGGCTCCGCCCCCCTGACGAGCATCACAAAAATCGACGCTCAAGTC
AGAGGTGGCGAAACCCGACAGGACTATAAAGATACCAGGCGTTTCCCCCTGGAAGCTCCCTCGTGCGCTC
TCCTGTTCCGACCCTGCCGCTTACCGGATACCTGTCCGCCTTTCTCCCTTCGGGAAGCGTGGCGCTTTCT
CATAGCTCACGCTGTAGGTATCTCAGTTCGGTGTAGGTCGTTCGCTCCAAGCTGGGCTGTGTGCACGAAC
CCCCCGTTCAGCCCGACCGCTGCGCCTTATCCGGTAACTATCGTCTTGAGTCCAACCCGGTAAGACACGA
CTTATCGCCACTGGCAGCAGCCACTGGTAACAGGATTAGCAGAGCGAGGTATGTAGGCGGTGCTACAGAG
TTCTTGAAGTGGTGGCCTAACTACGGCTACACTAGAAGAACAGTATTTGGTATCTGCGCTCTGCTGAAGC
CAGTTACCTTCGGAAAAAGAGTTGGTAGCTCTTGATCCGGCAAACAAACCACCGCTGGTAGCGGTGGTTT
TTTTGTTTGCAAGCAGCAGATTACGCGCAGAAAAAAAGGATCTCAAGAAGATCCTTTGATCTTTTCTACG
GGGTCTGACGCTCAGTGGAACGAAAACTCACGTTAAGGGATTTTGGTCATGAGATTATCAAAAAGGATCT
TCACCTAGATCCTTTTAAATTAAAAATGAAGTTTTAAATCAATCTAAAGTATATATGAGTAAACTTGGTC
TGACAGTTACCAATGCTTAATCAGTGAGGCACCTATCTCAGCGATCTGTCTATTTCGTTCATCCATAGTT
GCCTGACTCCCCGTCGTGTAGATAACTACGATACGGGAGGGCTTACCATCTGGCCCCAGTGCTGCAATGA
TACCGCGAGACCCACGCTCACCGGCTCCAGATTTATCAGCAATAAACCAGCCAGCCGGAAGGGCCGAGCG
CAGAAGTGGTCCTGCAACTTTATCCGCCTCCATCCAGTCTATTAATTGTTGCCGGGAAGCTAGAGTAAGT
AGTTCGCCAGTTAATAGTTTGCGCAACGTTGTTGCCATTGCTACAGGCATCGTGGTGTCACGCTCGTCGT
TTGGTATGGCTTCATTCAGCTCCGGTTCCCAACGATCAAGGCGAGTTACATGATCCCCCATGTTGTGCAA
AAAAGCGGTTAGCTCCTTCGGTCCTCCGATCGTTGTCAGAAGTAAGTTGGCCGCAGTGTTATCACTCATG
GTTATGGCAGCACTGCATAATTCTCTTACTGTCATGCCATCCGTAAGATGCTTTTCTGTGACTGGTGAGT
ACTCAACCAAGTCATTCTGAGAATAGTGTATGCGGCGACCGAGTTGCTCTTGCCCGGCGTCAATACGGGA
TAATACCGCGCCACATAGCAGAACTTTAAAAGTGCTCATCATTGGAAAACGTTCTTCGGGGCGAAAACTC
TCAAGGATCTTACCGCTGTTGAGATCCAGTTCGATGTAACCCACTCGTGCACCCAACTGATCTTCAGCAT
CTTTTACTTTCACCAGCGTTTCTGGGTGAGCAAAAACAGGAAGGCAAAATGCCGCAAAAAAGGGAATAAG
GGCGACACGGAAATGTTGAATACTCAT
