>Addgene plasmid #140018 | pAS_4xBstTyrT(CUA)_EcoTyrRS-FLAG | depositor partial sequence | sequence record 271081 | rev IRES and EcoTyrRS partial
CTGACCCGTCGTCTGCATCAGAATCAGGTGTTTGGCCTGACCGTTCCGCTGATCACTAAAGCAGATGGCA
CCAAATTTGGTAAAACTGAAGGCGGCGCAGTCTGGTTGGACCCGAAGAAAACCAGCCCGTACAAATTCTA
CCAGTTCTGGATCAACACTGCGGATGCCGACGTTTACCGCTTCCTGAAGTTCTTCACCTTTATGAGCATT
GAAGAGATCAACGCCCTGGAAGAAGAAGATAAAAACAGCGGTAAAGCACCGCGCGCCCAGTATGTACTGG
CGGAGCAGGTGACTCGTCTGGTTCACGGTGAAGAAGGTTTACAGGCGGCAAAACGTATTACCGAATGCCT
GTTCAGCGGTTCTTTGAGTGCGCTGAGTGAAGCGGACTTCGAACAGCTGGCGCAGGACGGCGTACCGATG
GTTGAGATGGAAAAGGGCGCAGACCTGATGCAGGCACTGGTCGATTCTGAACTGCAACCTTCCCGTGGTC
AGGCACGTAAAACTATCGCCTCCAATGCCATCACCATTAACGGTGAAAAACAGTCCGATCCTGAATACTT
CTTTAAAGAAGAAGATCGTCTGTTTGGTCGTTTTACCTTACTGCGTCGCGGTAAAAAGAATTACTGTCTG
ATTTGCTGGAAAGACTACAAAGACGATGACGACAAGTGATGAATCGATGGATCCGCGGCCGCGCCCCTCT
CCCTCCCCCCCCCCTAACGTTACTGGCCGAAGCCGCTTGGAATAAGGCCGGTGTGCGTTTG
