>Addgene plasmid #140018 | pAS_4xBstTyrT(CUA)_EcoTyrRS-FLAG | depositor partial sequence | sequence record 271082 | EcoTyrT(CUA) cassette partial
AAAAACCGCACTTGTCTGGAGGGGGACGGATTCGAACCGCCGAACCCAAAGGGAGCGGATTTAGAGTCCG
CCGCGTTTAGCCACTTCGCTACCCCTCCGAGGTACCCAGGCGGCGCACAAGCTATATAAACCTGAAGGAA
ATCTCAACTTTACACTTAGGTCAAGTTACTTATCGTACTAGAGCTTCAGCAGGAAATTTAACTAAAATCT
AATTTAACCAGCATAGCAAATATCATTTATTCCCAAAATGCTAAAGTTTGAGATAAACGGACTTGATTTC
CGGCTGTTTTGACACTATCCAGAATGCCTTGCAGATGGGTGGGGCATGCTAAATACTGCAGC
